>Addgene plasmid #31471 | pTRETightBI-RY-SLC6A1 | addgene partial sequence | sequence record 36674 | mCherry-R 5'-TTGGTCACCTTCAGCTTGG-3'
GGGCGGCCCTCGCCCTCGCCCTCGATCTCGAACTCGTGGCCGTTCACGGAGCCCTCCATGTGCACCTTGA
AGCGCATGAACTCCTTGATGATGGCCATGTTATCCTCCTCGCCCTTGCTCACCATGACTTTACGCTTC
