>Addgene plasmid #31471 | pTRETightBI-RY-SLC6A1 | addgene partial sequence | sequence record 37700 | mCherry-F 5'-ccccgtaatgcagaagaaga-3'
GAGTCCCCGAGGAGGCGCCCTGAAGGGCGAGATCAAGCAGAGGCTGAAGCTGAAGGACGGCGGCCACTAC
GACGCTGAGGTCAAGACCACCTACAAGGCCAAGAAGCCCGTGCAGCTGCCCGGCGCCTACAACGTCAACA
TCAAGTTGGACATCACCTCCCACAACGAGGACTACACCATCGTGGAACAGTACGAACGCGCCGAGGGCCG
CCACTCCACCGGCGGCATGGACGAGCTGTACAAGTAAATCGATGCCATTCTGATTGGACCTGGCCCAGTG
CAATCTGTCCAGACAAGCCCTGCTTGCTGGAAAACTGCCACAAGCACAATTGATCTCTTTTTATCGCCAT
TCCAGGGGCCTCAGGTCCTACTGGGGAAACTTCCTATACCGGAGCTCCAGTTTCTCTTAAGCTGCCCAAT
TTCACAGAGTACAAAATAGTTGTAGGGGAAATCAAGGTGAAGGATCTGTCCGACAGTCAAGACGGATCCA
CAGTAATCTTTCGGTCTCCTTAAACTACCACCCTCGCTGCCACCCACCCCAAGCTGCTGCCGCCTCACCT
TCCTTGAAATTTCTCAGCGGGAGTCTCCTCACTGCCACTAAAATCCACCCAGCCCACTAACTGAGGAGCT
AGTGTTAATCCAGAGAACCCCCCGCAATGTGCTTCCGAGATTCAGACTGCTTCATTGGGAAGTATGATTT
GTTCCTTTCTGGAATTGGGCTCCGTGGTGGCGGCGGCACTTCAAGCAAAGACAGTTTCTTGCAAGCTCCA
GTAGCTCCGCGTGTCTCATTTGCCAGGAAGATGGGTTCCCACGTAGCAAATCGTACATTGTGCCCTGTAG
CTCCTTAGCTAGTTAGCTCACAAGCCGTGTTTTATGACTAATCCTTAATAACTATGGTAAATAACTGTG
