[The description below was written by a language model from this plasmid's Addgene catalogue record.]
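Description:
pTRETightBI-RY-SLC6A1 is a mammalian expression plasmid built on the commercial pTRETightBI backbone, a bidirectional tetracycline-responsive vector in which a single Tet-regulated element drives two divergent transcription units. It is propagated in E. coli under ampicillin selection; the copy number is not recorded, and no feature table is available, so the origin of replication and exact element positions are not stated. The depositor notes that the plasmid carries repeated SV40 polyadenylation sites, which pose a recombination risk during bacterial growth.

The payload consists of two fluorescent reporters, eYFP and mCherry, each carrying an N-terminal nuclear localization signal that concentrates the signal in the nucleus. They appear to have been cloned into the two arms of the bidirectional promoter using separate pairs of restriction sites. Because both reporters are transcribed from the same inducible element, they should be co-induced in cells supplying a tetracycline-controlled transactivator, which the record does not indicate is encoded on this plasmid. The mCherry transcript is fused to a 3'UTR derived from SLC6A1, which contains three binding sites for the neuronal microRNA miR-218, whereas no microRNA target sequence is noted for eYFP.

This arrangement makes the plasmid a two-colour sensor of microRNA-mediated repression. eYFP reports transcriptional output from the shared promoter in each cell, and mCherry reports the output of the miR-218-targeted message, so comparing the two signals cell by cell shows how repression varies with target expression level. The associated publication used this approach to examine how microRNAs can generate thresholds in target gene expression.
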