Addgene plasmid #31471: pTRETightBI-RY-SLC6A1
Depositing lab: Phil Sharp. Depositing organization: Massachusetts Institute of Technology. Publication: MicroRNAs can generate thresholds in target gene expression. Mukherji S, Ebert MS, Zheng GX, Tsang JS, Sharp PA, van Oudenaarden A. Nat Genet. 2011 Aug 21;43(9):854-9. doi: 10.1038/ng.905. PubMed 21857679.
Backbone
  Vector backbone: pTRETightBI
  Backbone manufacturer: Clontech
  Backbone size w/o insert (bp): 2850
  Vector type: Mammalian Expression
Growth in bacteria
  Bacterial resistance: Ampicillin, 100 μg/mL
  Growth temperature: 30°C
  Growth strain: Top10
  Growth instructions: Grow TopTen cells at 30C instead of 37C to reduce risk of recombination at the SV40 pA sites.
  Copy number: Unknown
Gene/Insert
  Gene/Insert name: eYFP and mCherry
  Species: fluorescent proteins
  Insert size (bp): 740
  Tag / fusion protein: NLS (N terminal on insert)
  Cloning method: Restriction Enzyme; 5′ cloning site EcoRI, BamHI (not destroyed); 3′ cloning site NdeI, ClaI (not destroyed)
  Sequencing primers: 5′ n/a
Terms and licenses: Academic/Nonprofit Terms; Industry Terms: Not Available to Industry
Depositor comments: mCherry fused 3'UTR composed of SLC6A1, which contains three binding sites for the neuronal miRNA miR-218
How to cite: pTRETightBI-RY-SLC6A1 was a gift from Phil Sharp (Addgene plasmid # 31471 ; http://n2t.net/addgene:31471 ; RRID:Addgene_31471)
